Addgene plasmid #190742: pCDH-DCX-TurboID-V5-puro
Purpose: A lentiviral plasmid encoding DCX fusion to V5-tagged TurboID on microtubules (DCX as the microtubule-targeting tag)
Depositing lab: Jeremy Baskin. Depositing organization: Cornell University. Publication: Proximity Labeling Reveals Spatial Regulation of the Anaphase-Promoting Complex/Cyclosome by a Microtubule Adaptor. Cao X, Shami Shah A, Sanford EJ, Smolka MB, Baskin JM. ACS Chem Biol. 2022 Aug 11. doi: 10.1021/acschembio.2c00527. PubMed 35952650.
Backbone
  Vector backbone: pCDH-CMV-MCS-EF1-Puro
  Backbone size w/o insert (bp): 7368
  Total vector size (bp): 9563
  Vector type: Mammalian Expression, Lentiviral
  Selectable markers: Puromycin
Growth in bacteria
  Bacterial resistance: Ampicillin, 100 μg/mL
  Growth temperature: 30°C
  Growth strain: NEB Stable
  Copy number: High Copy
Gene/Insert
  Gene/Insert name: DCX-TurboID-V5
  Species: H. sapiens (human); DCX is human doublecortin; TurboID is engineered BirA from E.coli
  Insert size (bp): 1914
  Entrez Gene: DCX (a.k.a. DBCN, DC, LISX, SCLH, XLIS)
  Promoter: CMV
  Cloning method: Gibson Cloning
  Sequencing primers: 5′ CMV forward; 3′ pCDH-Rev (tcggcaattgaacgggtgcctaga)
Terms and licenses: Academic/Nonprofit Terms; Industry Terms: Not Available to Industry
How to cite: pCDH-DCX-TurboID-V5-puro was a gift from Jeremy Baskin (Addgene plasmid # 190742 ; http://n2t.net/addgene:190742 ; RRID:Addgene_190742)
