[The description below was written by a language model from this plasmid's Addgene catalogue record and pLannotate feature annotations shown in this document.]
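Description:
pCDH-DCX-TurboID-V5-puro is a third-generation-style HIV-1 lentiviral transfer plasmid built on the pCDH-CMV-MCS-EF1-Puro backbone for expression in mammalian cells. It is propagated in E. coli through a high-copy ColE1/pUC-type origin with ampicillin resistance (AmpR, β-lactamase). The viral portion begins with an RSV promoter fused to a truncated 5' LTR, which drives Tat-independent production of the genomic RNA. This is followed by the Ψ packaging signal with an adjoining gag fragment, the Rev response element for nuclear export of unspliced transcripts, and the cPPT/CTS, which aids nuclear import of the reverse-transcribed genome. A WPRE lies upstream of the truncated 3' LTR to enhance transcript stability and expression, and an SV40 poly(A) signal and SV40 origin lie beyond the LTR.

The payload comprises two expression units. A CMV enhancer/promoter drives human doublecortin (DCX) fused in frame to TurboID, the engineered high-activity E. coli biotin ligase. According to the catalogue entry the fusion also carries a V5 epitope tag for detection, although the tag itself is not annotated in the feature table. Downstream, an EF-1α core promoter with an HTLV-1 LTR-derived element expresses puromycin N-acetyltransferase, allowing selection of stably transduced cells. DCX serves as a microtubule-targeting module, tethering TurboID to microtubules so that nearby proteins are biotinylated. The construct is therefore used for proximity-labelling proteomics of the microtubule-associated environment. The sequenced record (9,587 nt) is slightly longer than the listed total size of 9,563 bp.
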