Features (pLannotate 1.2.2; 29 found; start..end, strand, type, name):
      6..232     +  promoter       RSV promoter: Rous sarcoma virus enhancer/promoter
    233..413     +  LTR            5' LTR (truncated): truncated 5' long terminal repeat (LTR) from HIV-1
    460..585     +  misc_feature   HIV-1 Ψ: packaging signal of human immunodeficiency virus type 1
    569..907     +  CDS            HIV-1 gag (fragment): gag protein from human immunodeficiency virus 1; gag
   1078..1311    +  misc_feature   RRE: The Rev response element (RRE) of HIV-1 allows for Rev-dependent mRNA export from the nucleus to the cytoplasm.
   1688..1788    +  CDS            Rev (fragment): human immunodeficiency virus 1 (HIV-1) Rev protein; rev; enhances nuclear export of unspliced and incompletely spliced viral mRNAs
   1807..1923    +  misc_feature   cPPT/CTS: central polypurine tract and central termination sequence of HIV-1
   1936..2012    +  enhancer       CMV enhancer (fragment): human cytomegalovirus immediate early enhancer
   2013..2216    +  promoter       CMV promoter: human cytomegalovirus (CMV) immediate early promoter
   2329..3423    +  CDS            DCX: DCX_HUMAN - Also known as DBCN, LISX. Experimental evidence at protein level: Swiss-Prot protein existence level 1. Microtubule-associated protein required for initial steps of neuronal dispersion and cortex lamination during cerebral cortex development. May act by competing with the putative neuronal protein kinase DCLK1 in binding to a target protein. May in that way participate in a signaling pathway that is crucial for neuronal interaction before and during migration, possibly as part of a calcium ion-dependent signal transduction pathway. May be part with PAFAH1B1/LIS-1 of overlapping, bu
   3493..4449    +  CDS            TurboID: mutant of the E. coli biotin ligase BioID engineered for improved catalytic efficiency (Branon et al., 2018)
   4541..4752    +  promoter       EF-1α core promoter: core promoter for human elongation factor EF-1α
   4765..5033    +  LTR            5' LTR (truncated): truncated 5' long terminal repeat (LTR) from human T-cell leukemia virus (HTLV) type 1
   5060..5659    +  CDS            PuroR: puromycin N-acetyltransferase; pac from Streptomyces alboniger; confers resistance to puromycin
   5666..6254    +  misc_feature   WPRE: woodchuck hepatitis virus posttranscriptional regulatory element
   6249..6356    +  CDS            nef (fragment): NEF_SIVS4 - Experimental evidence at protein level: Swiss-Prot protein existence level 1. Interferes with TCR signaling from the cell membrane. Interacts with CD247/TCRZ (TCR zeta chain) and exert potent down- regulation of cell surface TCR/CD3 complexes. From Simian immunodeficiency virus (isolate F236/smH4) (SIV-sm) (Simian immunodeficiency virus sooty mangabey monkey).
   6381..6561    +  LTR            5' LTR (truncated): truncated 5' long terminal repeat (LTR) from HIV-1
   6633..6754    +  polyA_signal   SV40 poly(A) signal: SV40 polyadenylation signal
   6794..6929    +  rep_origin     SV40 ori: SV40 origin of replication
   6986..7002    -  protein_bind   lac operator: The lac repressor binds to the lac operator to inhibit transcription in E. coli. This inhibition can be relieved by adding lactose or isopropyl-β-D-thiogalactopyranoside (IPTG). lac repressor encoded by lacI
   7010..7040    -  promoter       lac promoter: promoter for the E. coli lac operon
   7055..7076    -  protein_bind   CAP binding site: CAP binding activates transcription in the presence of cAMP. E. coli catabolite activator protein
   7089..7181    -  CDS            lacI (fragment): lac repressor; lacI; The lac repressor binds to the lac operator to inhibit transcription in E. coli. This inhibition can be relieved by adding lactose or isopropyl-β-D-thiogalactopyranoside (IPTG).
   7364..7952    -  rep_origin     ori: high-copy-number ColE1/pMB1/pBR322/pUC origin of replication
   8123..8983    -  CDS            AmpR: β-lactamase; bla; confers resistance to ampicillin, carbenicillin, and related antibiotics
   8984..9088    -  promoter       AmpR promoter: bla
   9183..9218    +  CDS            rop (fragment): Rop protein, which maintains plasmids at low copy number; rop
   9320..9419    +  misc_feature   bom (fragment): basis of mobility region from pBR322
   9425..9579    -  CDS            lacZα (fragment): LacZα fragment of β-galactosidase; lacZ fragment
>Addgene plasmid #190742 | pCDH-DCX-TurboID-V5-puro | addgene full sequence | sequence record 379321 | Addgene NGS Result
ACGCGTGTAGTCTTATGCAATACTCTTGTAGTCTTGCAACATGGTAACGATGAGTTAGCAACATGCCTTA
CAAGGAGAGAAAAAGCACCGTGCATGCCGATTGGTGGAAGTAAGGTGGTACGATCGTGCCTTATTAGGAA
GGCAACAGACGGGTCTGACATGGATTGGACGAACCACTGAATTGCCGCATTGCAGAGATATTGTATTTAA
GTGCCTAGCTCGATACATAAACGGGTCTCTCTGGTTAGACCAGATCTGAGCCTGGGAGCTCTCTGGCTAA
CTAGGGAACCCACTGCTTAAGCCTCAATAAAGCTTGCCTTGAGTGCTTCAAGTAGTGTGTGCCCGTCTGT
TGTGTGACTCTGGTAACTAGAGATCCCTCAGACCCTTTTAGTCAGTGTGGAAAATCTCTAGCAGTGGCGC
CCGAACAGGGACTTGAAAGCGAAAGGGAAACCAGAGGAGCTCTCTCGACGCAGGACTCGGCTTGCTGAAG
CGCGCACGGCAAGAGGCGAGGGGCGGCGACTGGTGAGTACGCCAAAAATTTTGACTAGCGGAGGCTAGAA
GGAGAGAGATGGGTGCGAGAGCGTCAGTATTAAGCGGGGGAGAATTAGATCGCGATGGGAAAAAATTCGG
TTAAGGCCAGGGGGAAAGAAAAAATATAAATTAAAACATATAGTATGGGCAAGCAGGGAGCTAGAACGAT
TCGCAGTTAATCCTGGCCTGTTAGAAACATCAGAAGGCTGTAGACAAATACTGGGACAGCTACAACCATC
CCTTCAGACAGGATCAGAAGAACTTAGATCATTATATAATACAGTAGCAACCCTCTATTGTGTGCATCAA
AGGATAGAGATAAAAGACACCAAGGAAGCTTTAGACAAGATAGAGGAAGAGCAAAACAAAAGTAAGACCA
CCGCACAGCAAGCGGCCACTGATCTTCAGACCTGGAGGAGGAGATATGAGGGACAATTGGAGAAGTGAAT
TATATAAATATAAAGTAGTAAAAATTGAACCATTAGGAGTAGCACCCACCAAGGCAAAGAGAAGAGTGGT
GCAGAGAGAAAAAAGAGCAGTGGGAATAGGAGCTTTGTTCCTTGGGTTCTTGGGAGCAGCAGGAAGCACT
ATGGGCGCAGCGTCAATGACGCTGACGGTACAGGCCAGACAATTATTGTCTGGTATAGTGCAGCAGCAGA
ACAATTTGCTGAGGGCTATTGAGGCGCAACAGCATCTGTTGCAACTCACAGTCTGGGGCATCAAGCAGCT
CCAGGCAAGAATCCTGGCTGTGGAAAGATACCTAAAGGATCAACAGCTCCTGGGGATTTGGGGTTGCTCT
GGAAAACTCATTTGCACCACTGCTGTGCCTTGGAATGCTAGTTGGAGTAATAAATCTCTGGAACAGATTT
GGAATCACACGACCTGGATGGAGTGGGACAGAGAAATTAACAATTACACAAGCTTAATACACTCCTTAAT
TGAAGAATCGCAAAACCAGCAAGAAAAGAATGAACAAGAATTATTGGAATTAGATAAATGGGCAAGTTTG
TGGAATTGGTTTAACATAACAAATTGGCTGTGGTATATAAAATTATTCATAATGATAGTAGGAGGCTTGG
TAGGTTTAAGAATAGTTTTTGCTGTACTTTCTATAGTGAATAGAGTTAGGCAGGGATATTCACCATTATC
GTTTCAGACCCACCTCCCAACCCCGAGGGGACCCGACAGGCCCGAAGGAATAGAAGAAGAAGGTGGAGAG
AGAGACAGAGACAGATCCATTCGATTAGTGAACGGATCTCGACGGTATCGGTTAACTTTTAAAAGAAAAG
GGGGGATTGGGGGGTACAGTGCAGGGGAAAGAATAGTAGACATAATAGCAACAGACATACAAACTAAAGA
ATTACAAAAACAAATTACAAAATTCAAAATTTTATCGATACTAGTATTATGCCCAGTACATGACCTTATG
GGACTTTCCTACTTGGCAGTACATCTACGTATTAGTCATCGCTATTACCATGGTGATGCGGTTTTGGCAG
TACATCAATGGGCGTGGATAGCGGTTTGACTCACGGGGATTTCCAAGTCTCCACCCCATTGACGTCAATG
GGAGTTTGTTTTGGCACCAAAATCAACGGGACTTTCCAAAATGTCGTAACAACTCCGCCCCATTGACGCA
AATGGGCGGTAGGCGTGTACGGTGGGAGGTTTATATAAGCAGAGCTCGTTTAGTGAACCGTCAGATCGCC
TGGAGACGCCATCCACGCTGTTTTGACCTCCATAGAAGATTCTAGAGCTAGCGAATTCGAATTTAAATGG
ATCCGCGGCCGCGCCACCATGGAACTTGATTTTGGACACTTTGACGAAAGAGATAAGACATCCAGGAACA
TGCGAGGCTCCCGGATGAATGGGTTGCCTAGCCCCACTCACAGCGCCCACTGTAGCTTCTACCGAACCAG
AACCTTGCAGGCACTGAGTAATGAGAAGAAAGCCAAGAAGGTACGTTTCTACCGCAATGGGGACCGCTAC
TTCAAGGGGATTGTGTACGCTGTGTCCTCTGACCGTTTTCGCAGCTTTGACGCCTTGCTGGCTGACCTGA
CGCGATCTCTGTCCGACAACATCAACCTGCCTCAGGGAGTGCGTTACATTTACACCATTGATGGATCCAG
GAAGATCGGAAGCATGGATGAACTGGAGGAAGGGGAAAGCTATGTCTGTTCCTCAGACAACTTCTTTAAA
AAGGTGGAGTACACCAAGAATGTCAATCCCAACTGGTCTGTCAACGTAAAAACATCTGCCAATATGAAAG
CCCCCCAGTCTTTGGCTAGCAGCAACAGTGCACAGGCCAGGGAGAACAAGGACTTTGTGCGCCCCAAGCT
GGTTACCATCATCCGCAGTGGGGTGAAGCCTCGGAAGGCTGTGCGTGTGCTTCTGAACAAGAAGACAGCC
CACTCTTTTGAGCAAGTCCTCACTGATATCACAGAAGCCATCAAACTGGAGACCGGGGTTGTCAAAAAAC
TCTACACTCTGGATGGAAAACAGGTAACTTGTCTCCATGATTTCTTTGGTGATGATGATGTGTTTATTGC
CTGTGGTCCTGAAAAATTTCGCTATGCTCAGGATGATTTTTCTCTGGATGAAAATGAATGCCGAGTCATG
AAGGGAAACCCATCAGCCACAGCTGGCCCAAAGGCATCCCCAACACCTCAGAAGACTTCAGCCAAGAGCC
CTGGTCCTATGCGCCGAAGCAAGTCTCCAGCTGACTCAGGTAACGACCAAGACGCAAACGGAACCTCCAG
CAGCCAGCTCTCTACCCCCAAGTCTAAGCAGTCTCCCATCTCTACGCCCACCAGTCCTGGCAGCCTCCGG
AAGCACAAGGACCTGTACCTGCCTCTGTCCTTGGATGACTCGGACTCGCTTGGTGATTCCATGAGCGGCG
GCCGCGGATCAGGAAGCGGATCAGGAAGCGGATCAGGAAGCGGATCAGGAAGCGGATCAGGAAAAGACAA
TACTGTGCCTCTGAAGCTGATCGCTCTCCTGGCTAATGGCGAGTTCCATAGTGGCGAACAGCTGGGAGAA
ACCCTGGGCATGTCCAGGGCCGCTATCAACAAGCACATTCAGACTCTGCGCGACTGGGGCGTGGACGTGT
TCACCGTGCCCGGAAAGGGCTACTCTCTGCCCGAGCCTATCCCGCTGCTGAACGCTAAACAGATTCTGGG
ACAGCTGGACGGCGGGAGCGTGGCAGTCCTGCCTGTGGTCGACTCCACCAATCAGTACCTGCTGGATCGA
ATCGGCGAGCTGAAGAGTGGGGATGCTTGCATTGCAGAATATCAGCAGGCAGGGAGAGGAAGCAGAGGGA
GGAAATGGTTCTCTCCTTTTGGAGCTAACCTGTACCTGAGTATGTTTTGGCGCCTGAAGCGGGGACCAGC
AGCAATCGGCCTGGGCCCGGTCATCGGAATTGTCATGGCAGAAGCGCTGCGAAAGCTGGGAGCAGACAAG
GTGCGAGTCAAATGGCCCAATGACCTGTATCTGCAGGATAGAAAGCTGGCAGGCATCCTGGTGGAGCTGG
CCGGAATAACAGGCGATGCTGCACAGATCGTCATTGGCGCCGGGATTAACGTGGCTATGAGGCGCGTGGA
GGAAAGCGTGGTCAATCAGGGCTGGATCACACTGCAGGAAGCAGGGATTAACCTGGACAGGAATACTCTG
GCCGCTACGCTGATCCGAGAGCTGCGGGCAGCCCTGGAACTGTTCGAGCAGGAAGGCCTGGCTCCATATC
TGCCACGGTGGGAGAAGCTGGATAACTTCATCAATAGACCCGTGAAGCTGATCATTGGGGACAAAGAGAT
TTTCGGGATTAGCCGGGGGATTGATAAACAGGGAGCCCTGCTGCTGGAACAGGACGGAGTTATCAAACCC
TGGATGGGCGGAGAAATCAGTCTGCGGTCTGCCGAAAAGGCTAGCGGCAAGCCCATCCCCAACCCCCTGC
TGGGCCTGGACAGCACCTAAGCGGCCGCAAGGATCTGCGATCGCTCCGGTGCCCGTCAGTGGGCAGAGCG
CACATCGCCCACAGTCCCCGAGAAGTTGGGGGGAGGGGTCGGCAATTGAACGGGTGCCTAGAGAAGGTGG
CGCGGGGTAAACTGGGAAAGTGATGTCGTGTACTGGCTCCGCCTTTTTCCCGAGGGTGGGGGAGAACCGT
ATATAAGTGCAGTAGTCGCCGTGAACGTTCTTTTTCGCAACGGGTTTGCCGCCAGAACACAGCTGAAGCT
TCGAGGGGCTCGCATCTCTCCTTCACGCGCCCGCCGCCCTACCTGAGGCCGCCATCCACGCCGGTTGAGT
CGCGTTCTGCCGCCTCCCGCCTGTGGTGCCTCCTGAACTGCGTCCGCCGTCTAGGTAAGTTTAAAGCTCA
GGTCGAGACCGGGCCTTTGTCCGGCGCTCCCTTGGAGCCTACCTAGACTCAGCCGGCTCTCCACGCTTTG
CCTGACCCTGCTTGCTCAACTCTACGTCTTTGTTTCGTTTTCTGTTCTGCGCCGTTACAGATCCAAGCTG
TGACCGGCGCCTACGCTAGATGACCGAGTACAAGCCCACGGTGCGCCTCGCCACCCGCGACGACGTCCCC
AGGGCCGTACGCACCCTCGCCGCCGCGTTCGCCGACTACCCCGCCACGCGCCACACCGTCGATCCGGACC
GCCACATCGAGCGGGTCACCGAGCTGCAAGAACTCTTCCTCACGCGCGTCGGGCTCGACATCGGCAAGGT
GTGGGTCGCGGACGACGGCGCCGCGGTGGCGGTCTGGACCACGCCGGAGAGCGTCGAAGCGGGGGCGGTG
TTCGCCGAGATCGGCCCGCGCATGGCCGAGTTGAGCGGTTCCCGGCTGGCCGCGCAGCAACAGATGGAAG
GCCTCCTGGCGCCGCACCGGCCCAAGGAGCCCGCGTGGTTCCTGGCCACCGTCGGCGTCTCGCCCGACCA
CCAGGGCAAGGGTCTGGGCAGCGCCGTCGTGCTCCCCGGAGTGGAGGCGGCCGAGCGCGCCGGGGTGCCC
GCCTTCCTGGAGACCTCCGCGCCCCGCAACCTCCCCTTCTACGAGCGGCTCGGCTTCACCGTCACCGCCG
ACGTCGAGGTGCCCGAAGGACCGCGCACCTGGTGCATGACCCGCAAGCCCGGTGCCTGAGTCGACAATCA
ACCTCTGGATTACAAAATTTGTGAAAGATTGACTGGTATTCTTAACTATGTTGCTCCTTTTACGCTATGT
GGATACGCTGCTTTAATGCCTTTGTATCATGCTATTGCTTCCCGTATGGCTTTCATTTTCTCCTCCTTGT
ATAAATCCTGGTTGCTGTCTCTTTATGAGGAGTTGTGGCCCGTTGTCAGGCAACGTGGCGTGGTGTGCAC
TGTGTTTGCTGACGCAACCCCCACTGGTTGGGGCATTGCCACCACCTGTCAGCTCCTTTCCGGGACTTTC
GCTTTCCCCCTCCCTATTGCCACGGCGGAACTCATCGCCGCCTGCCTTGCCCGCTGCTGGACAGGGGCTC
GGCTGTTGGGCACTGACAATTCCGTGGTGTTGTCGGGGAAATCATCGTCCTTTCCTTGGCTGCTCGCCTG
TGTTGCCACCTGGATTCTGCGCGGGACGTCCTTCTGCTACGTCCCTTCGGCCCTCAATCCAGCGGACCTT
CCTTCCCGCGGCCTGCTGCCGGCTCTGCGGCCTCTTCCGCGTCTTCGCCTTCGCCCTCAGACGAGTCGGA
TCTCCCTTTGGGCCGCCTCCCCGCCTGGTACCTTTAAGACCAATGACTTACAAGGCAGCTGTAGATCTTA
GCCACTTTTTAAAAGAAAAGGGGGGACTGGAAGGGCTAATTCACTCCCAACGAAGATAAGATCTGCTTTT
TGCTTGTACTGGGTCTCTCTGGTTAGACCAGATCTGAGCCTGGGAGCTCTCTGGCTAACTAGGGAACCCA
CTGCTTAAGCCTCAATAAAGCTTGCCTTGAGTGCTTCAAGTAGTGTGTGCCCGTCTGTTGTGTGACTCTG
GTAACTAGAGATCCCTCAGACCCTTTTAGTCAGTGTGGAAAATCTCTAGCAGTAGTAGTTCATGTCATCT
TATTATTCAGTATTTATAACTTGCAAAGAAATGAATATCAGAGAGTGAGAGGAACTTGTTTATTGCAGCT
TATAATGGTTACAAATAAAGCAATAGCATCACAAATTTCACAAATAAAGCATTTTTTTCACTGCATTCTA
GTTGTGGTTTGTCCAAACTCATCAATGTATCTTATCATGTCTGGCTCTAGCTATCCCGCCCCTAACTCCG
CCCATCCCGCCCCTAACTCCGCCCAGTTCCGCCCATTCTCCGCCCCATGGCTGACTAATTTTTTTTATTT
ATGCAGAGGCCGAGGCCGCCTCGGCCTCTGAGCTATTCCAGAAGTAGTGAGGAGGCTTTTTTGGAGGCCT
AGACTTTTGCAGAGACCAAATTCGTAATCATGTCATAGCTGTTTCCTGTGTGAAATTGTTATCCGCTCAC
AATTCCACACAACATACGAGCCGGAAGCATAAAGTGTAAAGCCTGGGGTGCCTAATGAGTGAGCTAACTC
ACATTAATTGCGTTGCGCTCACTGCCCGCTTTCCAGTCGGGAAACCTGTCGTGCCAGCTGCATTAATGAA
TCGGCCAACGCGCGGGGAGAGGCGGTTTGCGTATTGGGCGCTCTTCCGCTTCCTCGCTCACTGACTCGCT
GCGCTCGGTCGTTCGGCTGCGGCGAGCGGTATCAGCTCACTCAAAGGCGGTAATACGGTTATCCACAGAA
TCAGGGGATAACGCAGGAAAGAACATGTGAGCAAAAGGCCAGCAAAAGGCCAGGAACCGTAAAAAGGCCG
CGTTGCTGGCGTTTTTCCATAGGCTCCGCCCCCCTGACGAGCATCACAAAAATCGACGCTCAAGTCAGAG
GTGGCGAAACCCGACAGGACTATAAAGATACCAGGCGTTTCCCCCTGGAAGCTCCCTCGTGCGCTCTCCT
GTTCCGACCCTGCCGCTTACCGGATACCTGTCCGCCTTTCTCCCTTCGGGAAGCGTGGCGCTTTCTCATA
GCTCACGCTGTAGGTATCTCAGTTCGGTGTAGGTCGTTCGCTCCAAGCTGGGCTGTGTGCACGAACCCCC
CGTTCAGCCCGACCGCTGCGCCTTATCCGGTAACTATCGTCTTGAGTCCAACCCGGTAAGACACGACTTA
TCGCCACTGGCAGCAGCCACTGGTAACAGGATTAGCAGAGCGAGGTATGTAGGCGGTGCTACAGAGTTCT
TGAAGTGGTGGCCTAACTACGGCTACACTAGAAGAACAGTATTTGGTATCTGCGCTCTGCTGAAGCCAGT
TACCTTCGGAAAAAGAGTTGGTAGCTCTTGATCCGGCAAACAAACCACCGCTGGTAGCGGTGGTTTTTTT
GTTTGCAAGCAGCAGATTACGCGCAGAAAAAAAGGATCTCAAGAAGATCCTTTGATCTTTTCTACGGGGT
CTGACGCTCAGTGGAACGAAAACTCACGTTAAGGGATTTTGGTCATGAGATTATCAAAAAGGATCTTCAC
CTAGATCCTTTTAAATTAAAAATGAAGTTTTAAATCAATCTAAAGTATATATGAGTAAACTTGGTCTGAC
AGTTACCAATGCTTAATCAGTGAGGCACCTATCTCAGCGATCTGTCTATTTCGTTCATCCATAGTTGCCT
GACTCCCCGTCGTGTAGATAACTACGATACGGGAGGGCTTACCATCTGGCCCCAGTGCTGCAATGATACC
GCGAGACCCACGCTCACCGGCTCCAGATTTATCAGCAATAAACCAGCCAGCCGGAAGGGCCGAGCGCAGA
AGTGGTCCTGCAACTTTATCCGCCTCCATCCAGTCTATTAATTGTTGCCGGGAAGCTAGAGTAAGTAGTT
CGCCAGTTAATAGTTTGCGCAACGTTGTTGCCATTGCTACAGGCATCGTGGTGTCACGCTCGTCGTTTGG
TATGGCTTCATTCAGCTCCGGTTCCCAACGATCAAGGCGAGTTACATGATCCCCCATGTTGTGCAAAAAA
GCGGTTAGCTCCTTCGGTCCTCCGATCGTTGTCAGAAGTAAGTTGGCCGCAGTGTTATCACTCATGGTTA
TGGCAGCACTGCATAATTCTCTTACTGTCATGCCATCCGTAAGATGCTTTTCTGTGACTGGTGAGTACTC
AACCAAGTCATTCTGAGAATAGTGTATGCGGCGACCGAGTTGCTCTTGCCCGGCGTCAATACGGGATAAT
ACCGCGCCACATAGCAGAACTTTAAAAGTGCTCATCATTGGAAAACGTTCTTCGGGGCGAAAACTCTCAA
GGATCTTACCGCTGTTGAGATCCAGTTCGATGTAACCCACTCGTGCACCCAACTGATCTTCAGCATCTTT
TACTTTCACCAGCGTTTCTGGGTGAGCAAAAACAGGAAGGCAAAATGCCGCAAAAAAGGGAATAAGGGCG
ACACGGAAATGTTGAATACTCATACTCTTCCTTTTTCAATATTATTGAAGCATTTATCAGGGTTATTGTC
TCATGAGCGGATACATATTTGAATGTATTTAGAAAAATAAACAAATAGGGGTTCCGCGCACATTTCCCCG
AAAAGTGCCACCTGACGTCTAAGAAACCATTATTATCATGACATTAACCTATAAAAATAGGCGTATCACG
AGGCCCTTTCGTCTCGCGCGTTTCGGTGATGACGGTGAAAACCTCTGACACATGCAGCTCCCGGAGACGG
TCACAGCTTGTCTGTAAGCGGATGCCGGGAGCAGACAAGCCCGTCAGGGCGCGTCAGCGGGTGTTGGCGG
GTGTCGGGGCTGGCTTAACTATGCGGCATCAGAGCAGATTGTACTGAGAGTGCACCATATGCGGTGTGAA
ATACCGCACAGATGCGTAAGGAGAAAATACCGCATCAGGCGCCATTCGCCATTCAGGCTGCGCAACTGTT
GGGAAGGGCGATCGGTGCGGGCCTCTTCGCTATTACGCCAGCTGGCGAAAGGGGGATGTGCTGCAAGGCG
ATTAAGTTGGGTAACGCCAGGGTTTTCCCAGTCACGACGTTGTAAAACGACGGCCAGTGCCAAGCTG
